Addgene plasmid #11711: V27 pLPS-3' HA - Acceptor
Purpose: (Empty Backbone)
Depositing lab: Tony Pawson. Depositing organization: Sinai Health System. Publication: Modification of the Creator recombination system for proteomics applications--improved expression by addition of splice sites. Colwill K, Wells CD, Elder K, Goudreault M, Hersi K, Kulkarni S, Hardy WR, Pawson T, Morin GB. BMC Biotechnol. 2006 Mar 6;6:13. doi: 10.1186/1472-6750-6-13. PubMed 16519801.
Backbone
  Vector backbone: NA
  Backbone size (bp): 4195
  Modifications to backbone: Splice for 3' Tags
  Vector type: Mammalian Expression, Cre/Lox ; Acceptor vector
Growth in bacteria
  Bacterial resistance: Kanamycin, 50 μg/mL
  Growth temperature: 37°C
  Growth strain: DH5alpha
  Copy number: High Copy
Gene/Insert
  Gene/Insert name: None
  Tag / fusion protein: HA (C terminal on backbone)
  Cloning method: Restriction Enzyme
  Sequencing primers: 5′ CMV-F
Terms and licenses: Academic/Nonprofit Terms; Industry Terms
Depositor comments: Acceptor vector for the Creator Splice system.
How to cite: V27 pLPS-3' HA - Acceptor was a gift from Tony Pawson (Addgene plasmid # 11711 ; http://n2t.net/addgene:11711 ; RRID:Addgene_11711)
