[The description below was written by a language model from this plasmid's Addgene catalogue record and pLannotate feature annotations shown in this document.]
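Description:
V27 pLPS-3' HA - Acceptor is an empty 4,195 bp mammalian expression acceptor vector for the Creator Splice system, a modified version of the Creator Cre/lox cloning platform in which splice sites were added to improve expression of recombined inserts. It carries no gene of interest. A coding sequence is instead transferred from a compatible donor plasmid by Cre-mediated recombination at the single loxP site, which lies immediately downstream of the human CMV immediate early enhancer and promoter. The record names no parental backbone and describes the modification only as "Splice for 3' Tags". An HA epitope is supplied by the backbone as a C-terminal tag, although neither the tag nor the splice elements appear as separate features in the table. The apparent intent is that splicing joins the transferred open reading frame to the downstream HA sequence, removing the intervening lox-derived sequence from the transcript.

Just after loxP sits a reverse-oriented fragment of the bacterial bla (AmpR) promoter, followed by a multiple cloning site remnant, a short fragment annotated as SV40 large T antigen sequence, and the SV40 polyadenylation signal that terminates the CMV-driven transcript. The record does not state the function of the bla promoter fragment.

Propagation in E. coli relies on a high-copy ColE1/pUC-type origin, and an f1 origin is also present. Selection uses a Tn5 NeoR/KanR cassette preceded by both a bacterial promoter and the SV40 early promoter and followed by the HSV TK polyadenylation signal. This gives kanamycin resistance in bacteria and G418 resistance in mammalian cells. The small ble and bGH poly(A) fragments look like non-functional remnants. The vector is suited to producing C-terminally HA-tagged proteins in mammalian cells, as in the proteomics applications named in the associated publication.
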