Features (pLannotate 1.2.2; 15 found; start..end, strand, type, name):
     61..364     +  enhancer       CMV enhancer: human cytomegalovirus immediate early enhancer
    365..568     +  promoter       CMV promoter: human cytomegalovirus (CMV) immediate early promoter
    597..630     +  protein_bind   loxP: Cre-mediated recombination occurs in the 8-bp core sequence (GCATACAT). Cre recombinase
    636..727     -  promoter       AmpR promoter (fragment): bla
    759..783     +  misc_feature   MCS (fragment): multiple cloning site
    877..960     +  CDS            large T antigen (fragment): large T antigen from SV40 (simian virus 40)
    983..1104    +  polyA_signal   SV40 poly(A) signal: SV40 polyadenylation signal
   1138..1566    -  rep_origin     f1 ori (sequence partly withheld): f1 bacteriophage origin of replication; arrow indicates direction of (+) strand synthesis
   1593..1697    +  promoter       AmpR promoter: bla
   1699..2056    +  promoter       SV40 promoter: SV40 enhancer and early promoter
   2091..2885    +  CDS            NeoR/KanR: aminoglycoside phosphotransferase from Tn5; aph(3')-II (or nptII); confers resistance to neomycin, kanamycin, and G418 (Geneticin®)
   2906..3058    +  CDS            ble (fragment): BLE_KLEPN - Experimental evidence at protein level: Swiss-Prot protein existence level 1. Binding protein with a strong affinity to the bleomycin family of antibiotics. Binds to CL990; an antimitotic-antibiotic compound. From Klebsiella pneumoniae.
   3117..3164    +  polyA_signal   HSV TK poly(A) signal: herpes simplex virus thymidine kinase polyadenylation signal (Cole and Stacy, 1985)
   3255..3271    -  polyA_signal   bGH poly(A) signal (fragment): bovine growth hormone polyadenylation signal
   3493..4081    +  rep_origin     ori: high-copy-number ColE1/pMB1/pBR322/pUC origin of replication
>Addgene plasmid #11711 | V27 pLPS-3' HA - Acceptor | depositor full sequence | sequence record 7043 | Author sequence
TAGTTATTAATAGTAATCAATTACGGGGTCATTAGTTCATAGCCCATATATGGAGTTCCGCGTTACATAA
CTTACGGTAAATGGCCCGCCTGGCTGACCGCCCAACGACCCCCGCCCATTGACGTCAATAATGACGTATG
TTCCCATAGTAACGCCAATAGGGACTTTCCATTGACGTCAATGGGTGGAGTATTTACGGTAAACTGCCCA
CTTGGCAGTACATCAAGTGTATCATATGCCAAGTACGCCCCCTATTGACGTCAATGACGGTAAATGGCCC
GCCTGGCATTATGCCCAGTACATGACCTTATGGGACTTTCCTACTTGGCAGTACATCTACGTATTAGTCA
TCGCTATTACCATGGTGATGCGGTTTTGGCAGTACATCAATGGGCGTGGATAGCGGTTTGACTCACGGGG
ATTTCCAAGTCTCCACCCCATTGACGTCAATGGGAGTTTGTTTTGGCACCAAAATCAACGGGACTTTCCA
AAATGTCGTAACAACTCCGCCCCATTGACGCAAATGGGCGGTAGGCGTGTACGGTGGGAGGTCTATATAA
GCAGAGCTGGTTTAGTGAACCGTCAGATCCGCTAGCATAACTTCGTATAGCATACATTATACGAAGTTAT
AGATCCAATATTATTGAAGCATTTATCAGGGTTATTGTCTCATGAGCGGATACATATTTGAATGTATTTA
GAAAAATAAACAAATAGGGGTTCCGCGCACATTTCCCCGAAAAGTGCCACCTGACGTGGATCTCGAGCTC
AAGCTTCGAATTCAGGGTTTCCTTGACAATATCATACTTATCCTGTCCCTTTTTTTTCCACAGCTACCGG
TGTACCCATACGACGTGCCAGACTACGCCTAATCTAGATCATAATCAGCCATACCACATTTGTAGAGGTT
TTACTTGCTTTAAAAAACCTCCCACACCTCCCCCTGAACCTGAAACATAAAATGAATGCAATTGTTGTTG
TTAACTTGTTTATTGCAGCTTATAATGGTTACAAATAAAGCAATAGCATCACAAATTTCACAAATAAAGC
ATTTTTTTCACTGCATTCTAGTTGTGGTTTGTCCAAACTCATCAATGTATCTTAAGGCGTAAATTGTAAG
CGTTAATATTTTGTTAAAATTCGCGTTAAATTTTTGTTAAATCAGCTCATTTTTTAACCAATAGGCCGAA
ATCGGCAAAATCCCTTATAAATCAAAAGAATAGACCGAGATAGGGT
[37 nt withheld, positions 1237-1273]
AAAGAACGTGGACTCCAACGTCAAAGG
[49 nt withheld, positions 1301-1349]
T
[91 nt withheld, positions 1351-1441]
G
[124 nt withheld, positions 1443-1566]
CAGGTGGCACTTTTCGGGGAAATGTGCGCGGAACCCCTATTTGTTTATTTTTCTAAATACATTCAAATAT
GTATCCGCTCATGAGACAATAACCCTGATAAATGCTTCAATAATATTGAAAAAGGAAGAGTCCTGAGGCG
GAAAGAACCAGCTGTGGAATGTGTGTCAGTTAGGGTGTGGAAAGTCCCCAGGCTCCCCAGCAGGCAGAAG
TATGCAAAGCATGCATCTCAATTAGTCAGCAACCAGGTGTGGAAAGTCCCCAGGCTCCCCAGCAGGCAGA
AGTATGCAAAGCATGCATCTCAATTAGTCAGCAACCATAGTCCCGCCCCTAACTCCGCCCATCCCGCCCC
TAACTCCGCCCAGTTCCGCCCATTCTCCGCCCCATGGCTGACTAATTTTTTTTATTTATGCAGAGGCCGA
GGCCGCCTCGGCCTCTGAGCTATTCCAGAAGTAGTGAGGAGGCTTTTTTGGAGGCCTAGGCTTTTGCAAA
GATCGATCAAGAGACAGGATGAGGATCGTTTCGCATGATTGAACAAGATGGATTGCACGCAGGTTCTCCG
GCCGCTTGGGTGGAGAGGCTATTCGGCTATGACTGGGCACAACAGACAATCGGCTGCTCTGATGCCGCCG
TGTTCCGGCTGTCAGCGCAGGGGCGCCCGGTTCTTTTTGTCAAGACCGACCTGTCCGGTGCCCTGAATGA
ACTGCAAGACGAGGCAGCGCGGCTATCGTGGCTGGCCACGACGGGCGTTCCTTGCGCAGCTGTGCTCGAC
GTTGTCACTGAAGCGGGAAGGGACTGGCTGCTATTGGGCGAAGTGCCGGGGCAGGATCTCCTGTCATCTC
ACCTTGCTCCTGCCGAGAAAGTATCCATCATGGCTGATGCAATGCGGCGGCTGCATACGCTTGATCCGGC
TACCTGCCCATTCGACCACCAAGCGAAACATCGCATCGAGCGAGCACGTACTCGGATGGAAGCCGGTCTT
GTCGATCAGGATGATCTGGACGAAGAGCATCAGGGGCTCGCGCCAGCCGAACTGTTCGCCAGGCTCAAGG
CGAGCATGCCCGACGGCGAGGATCTCGTCGTGACCCATGGCGATGCCTGCTTGCCGAATATCATGGTGGA
AAATGGCCGCTTTTCTGGATTCATCGACTGTGGCCGGCTGGGTGTGGCGGACCGCTATCAGGACATAGCG
TTGGCTACCCGTGATATTGCTGAAGAGCTTGGCGGCGAATGGGCTGACCGCTTCCTCGTGCTTTACGGTA
TCGCCGCTCCCGATTCGCAGCGCATCGCCTTCTATCGCCTTCTTGACGAGTTCTTCTGAGCGGGACTCTG
GGGTTCGAAATGACCGACCAAGCGACGCCCAACCTGCCATCACGAGATTTCGATTCCACCGCCGCCTTCT
ATGAAAGGTTGGGCTTCGGAATCGTTTTCCGGGACGCCGGCTGGATGATCCTCCAGCGCGGGGATCTCAT
GCTGGAGTTCTTCGCCCACCCTAGGGGGAGGCTAACTGAAACACGGAAGGAGACAATACCGGAAGGAACC
CGCGCTATGACGGCAATAAAAAGACAGAATAAAACGCACGGTGTTGGGTCGTTTGTTCATAAACGCGGGG
TTCGGTCCCAGGGCTGGCACTCTGTCGATACCCCACCGAGACCCCATTGGGGCCAATACGCCCGCGTTTC
TTCCTTTTCCCCACCCCACCCCCCAAGTTCGGGTGAAGGCCCAGGGCTCGCAGCCAACGTCGGGGCGGCA
GGCCCTGCCATAGCCTCAGGTTACTCATATATACTTTAGATTGATTTAAAACTTCATTTTTAATTTAAAA
GGATCTAGGTGAAGATCCTTTTTGATAATCTCATGACCAAAATCCCTTAACGTGAGTTTTCGTTCCACTG
AGCGTCAGACCCCGTAGAAAAGATCAAAGGATCTTCTTGAGATCCTTTTTTTCTGCGCGTAATCTGCTGC
TTGCAAACAAAAAAACCACCGCTACCAGCGGTGGTTTGTTTGCCGGATCAAGAGCTACCAACTCTTTTTC
CGAAGGTAACTGGCTTCAGCAGAGCGCAGATACCAAATACTGTCCTTCTAGTGTAGCCGTAGTTAGGCCA
CCACTTCAAGAACTCTGTAGCACCGCCTACATACCTCGCTCTGCTAATCCTGTTACCAGTGGCTGCTGCC
AGTGGCGATAAGTCGTGTCTTACCGGGTTGGACTCAAGACGATAGTTACCGGATAAGGCGCAGCGGTCGG
GCTGAACGGGGGGTTCGTGCACACAGCCCAGCTTGGAGCGAACGACCTACACCGAACTGAGATACCTACA
GCGTGAGCTATGAGAAAGCGCCACGCTTCCCGAAGGGAGAAAGGCGGACAGGTATCCGGTAAGCGGCAGG
GTCGGAACAGGAGAGCGCACGAGGGAGCTTCCAGGGGGAAACGCCTGGTATCTTTATAGTCCTGTCGGGT
TTCGCCACCTCTGACTTGAGCGTCGATTTTTGTGATGCTCGTCAGGGGGGCGGAGCCTATGGAAAAACGC
CAGCAACGCGGCCTTTTTACGGTTCCTGGCCTTTTGCTGGCCTTTTGCTCACATGTTCTTTCCTGCGTTA
TCCCCTGATTCTGTGGATAACCGTATTACCGCCATGCAT
