>Addgene plasmid #11711 | V27 pLPS-3' HA - Acceptor | addgene partial sequence | sequence record 18392 | CMV-F 5'-CGCAAATGGGCGGTAGGCGTG-3'
CGTCAGATCCGCTAGCATAACTTCGTATAGCATACATTATACGAAGTTATAGATCCAATATTATTGAAGC
ATTTATCAGGGTTATTGTCTCATGAGCGGATACATATTTGAATGTATTTAGAAAAATAAACAAATAGGGG
TTCCGCGCACATTTCCCCGAAAAGTGCCACCTGACGTGGATCTCGAGCTCAAGCTTCGAATTCAGGGTTT
CCTTGACAATATCATACTTATCCTGTCCCTTTTTTTTCCACAGCTACCGGTGTACCCATACGACGTGCCA
GACTACGCCTAATCTAGATCATAATCAGCCATACCACATTTGTAGAGGTTTTACTTGCTTTAAAAAACCT
CCCACACCTCCCCCTGAACCTGAAACATAAAATGAATGCAATTGTTGTTGTTAACTTGTTTATTGCAGCT
TATAATGGTTACAAATAAAGCAATAGCATCACAAATTTCACAAATAAAGCATTTTTTTCACTGCATTCTA
GTTGTGGTTTGTCCAAACTCATCAATGTATCTTAAGGCGTAAATTGTAAGCGTTAATATTTTGTTAAAAT
TCGCGTTAAATTTTTGTTAAATCAGCTCATTTTTTAACCAATAGGCCGAAATCGGCAAAATCCCTTATAA
ATCAAAAGAATAGACCGAGATAGGGT
[37 nt withheld, positions 657-693]
AAAGAACGTGGACTCCAACGTCAAAGG
[49 nt withheld, positions 721-769]
T
[91 nt withheld, positions 771-861]
G
[83 nt withheld, positions 863-945]
CCCACCACACCCGCCGCGCTTATTGCGCCGCTACAGGGCGCGTCAGGTGGCACTTTTCGGGGAAATGTGC
GCG
